>Addgene plasmid #136557 | pmiRFP680-N1 | addgene full sequence | sequence record 271516 | Addgene NGS Result
TAGTTATTAATAGTAATCAATTACGGGGTCATTAGTTCATAGCCCATATATGGAGTTCCGCGTTACATAA
CTTACGGTAAATGGCCCGCCTGGCTGACCGCCCAACGACCCCCGCCCATTGACGTCAATAATGACGTATG
TTCCCATAGTAACGCCAATAGGGACTTTCCATTGACGTCAATGGGTGGAGTATTTACGGTAAACTGCCCA
CTTGGCAGTACATCAAGTGTATCATATGCCAAGTACGCCCCCTATTGACGTCAATGACGGTAAATGGCCC
GCCTGGCATTATGCCCAGTACATGACCTTATGGGACTTTCCTACTTGGCAGTACATCTACGTATTAGTCA
TCGCTATTACCATGGTGATGCGGTTTTGGCAGTACATCAATGGGCGTGGATAGCGGTTTGACTCACGGGG
ATTTCCAAGTCTCCACCCCATTGACGTCAATGGGAGTTTGTTTTGGCACCAAAATCAACGGGACTTTCCA
AAATGTCGTAACAACTCCGCCCCATTGACGCAAATGGGCGGTAGGCGTGTACGGTGGGAGGTCTATATAA
GCAGAGCTGGTTTAGTGAACCGTCAGATCCGCTAGCGCCACCATGGCGGAAGGCTCCGTCGCCAGGCAGC
CTGACCTCTTGACCTGCGACGATGAGCCGATCCATATCCCCGGTGCCATCCAACCGCATGGACTGCTGCT
CGCCCTCGCCGCCGACATGACGATCGTTGCCGGCAGCGACAACCTTCCCGAACTCACCGGACTGGCGATC
GGCGCCCTGATCGGCCGCTCTGCGGCCGATGTCTTCGACTCGGAGACGCACAACCGTCTGACGATCGCCT
TGGCCGAGCCCGGGGCGGCCGTCGGAGCACCGATCACTGTCGGCTTCACGATGCGAAAGGACGCAGGCTT
CATCGGCTCCTGGCATCGCCATGATCAGCTCATCTTCCTCGAGCTCGAGCCTCCCCAGCGGGACGTCGCC
GAGCCGCAGGCGTTCTTCCGCCGCACCAACAGCGCCATCCGCCGCCTGCAGGCCGCCGAAACCTTGGAAA
GCGCCTGCGCCGCCGCGGCGCAAGAGGTGCGGAAGATTACCGGCTTCGATCGGGTGATGATCTATCGCTT
CGCCTCCGACTTCAGCGGCGAAGTGATCGCAGAGGATCGGTGCGCCGAGGTCGAGTCAAAACTAGGCCTG
CACTATCCTGCCTCAACCGTGCCGGCGCAGGCCCGTCGGCTCTATACCATCAACCCGGTACGGATCATTC
CCGATATCAATTATCGGCCGGTGCCGGTCACCCCAGACCTCAATCCGGTCACCGGGCGGCCGATTGATCT
TAGCTTCGCCATCCTGCGCAGCGTCTCGCCCTGCCATCTGGAGTTCATGCGCAACATAGGCATGCACGGC
ACGATGTCGATCTCGATTTTGCGCGGCGAGCGACTGTGGGGATTGATCGTTTGCCATCACCGAACGCCGT
ACTACGTCGATCTCGATGGCCGCCAAGCCTGCAAGAGGGTCGCCGAGAGGCTGGCCACTCAGATCGGCGT
GATGGAAGAGTGAGCGGCCGCGACTCTAGATCATAATCAGCCATACCACATTTGTAGAGGTTTTACTTGC
TTTAAAAAACCTCCCACACCTCCCCCTGAACCTGAAACATAAAATGAATGCAATTGTTGTTGTTAACTTG
TTTATTGCAGCTTATAATGGTTACAAATAAAGCAATAGCATCACAAATTTCACAAATAAAGCATTTTTTT
CACTGCATTCTAGTTGTGGTTTGTCCAAACTCATCAATGTATCTTAAGGCGTAAATTGTAAGCGTTAATA
TTTTGTTAAAATTCGCGTTAAATTTTTGTTAAATCAGCTCATTTTTTAACCAATAGGCCGAAATCGGCAA
AATCCCTTATAAATCAAAAGAATAGACCGAGATAGGGT
[37 nt withheld, positions 1929-1965]
AAAGAACGTGGACTCCAACGTCAAAGG
[49 nt withheld, positions 1993-2041]
T
[91 nt withheld, positions 2043-2133]
G
[124 nt withheld, positions 2135-2258]
CAGGTGGCACTTTTCGGGGAAATGTGCGCGGAACCCCTATTTGTTTATTTTTCTAAATACATTCAAATAT
GTATCCGCTCATGAGACAATAACCCTGATAAATGCTTCAATAATATTGAAAAAGGAAGAGTCCTGAGGCG
GAAAGAACCAGCTGTGGAATGTGTGTCAGTTAGGGTGTGGAAAGTCCCCAGGCTCCCCAGCAGGCAGAAG
TATGCAAAGCATGCATCTCAATTAGTCAGCAACCAGGTGTGGAAAGTCCCCAGGCTCCCCAGCAGGCAGA
AGTATGCAAAGCATGCATCTCAATTAGTCAGCAACCATAGTCCCGCCCCTAACTCCGCCCATCCCGCCCC
TAACTCCGCCCAGTTCCGCCCATTCTCCGCCCCATGGCTGACTAATTTTTTTTATTTATGCAGAGGCCGA
GGCCGCCTCGGCCTCTGAGCTATTCCAGAAGTAGTGAGGAGGCTTTTTTGGAGGCCTAGGCTTTTGCAAA
GATCGATCAAGAGACAGGATGAGGATCGTTTCGCATGATTGAACAAGATGGATTGCACGCAGGTTCTCCG
GCCGCTTGGGTGGAGAGGCTATTCGGCTATGACTGGGCACAACAGACAATCGGCTGCTCTGATGCCGCCG
TGTTCCGGCTGTCAGCGCAGGGGCGCCCGGTTCTTTTTGTCAAGACCGACCTGTCCGGTGCCCTGAATGA
ACTGCAAGACGAGGCAGCGCGGCTATCGTGGCTGGCCACGACGGGCGTTCCTTGCGCAGCTGTGCTCGAC
GTTGTCACTGAAGCGGGAAGGGACTGGCTGCTATTGGGCGAAGTGCCGGGGCAGGATCTCCTGTCATCTC
ACCTTGCTCCTGCCGAGAAAGTATCCATCATGGCTGATGCAATGCGGCGGCTGCATACGCTTGATCCGGC
TACCTGCCCATTCGACCACCAAGCGAAACATCGCATCGAGCGAGCACGTACTCGGATGGAAGCCGGTCTT
GTCGATCAGGATGATCTGGACGAAGAGCATCAGGGGCTCGCGCCAGCCGAACTGTTCGCCAGGCTCAAGG
CGAGCATGCCCGACGGCGAGGATCTCGTCGTGACCCATGGCGATGCCTGCTTGCCGAATATCATGGTGGA
AAATGGCCGCTTTTCTGGATTCATCGACTGTGGCCGGCTGGGTGTGGCGGACCGCTATCAGGACATAGCG
TTGGCTACCCGTGATATTGCTGAAGAGCTTGGCGGCGAATGGGCTGACCGCTTCCTCGTGCTTTACGGTA
TCGCCGCTCCCGATTCGCAGCGCATCGCCTTCTATCGCCTTCTTGACGAGTTCTTCTGAGCGGGACTCTG
GGGTTCGAAATGACCGACCAAGCGACGCCCAACCTGCCATCACGAGATTTCGATTCCACCGCCGCCTTCT
ATGAAAGGTTGGGCTTCGGAATCGTTTTCCGGGACGCCGGCTGGATGATCCTCCAGCGCGGGGATCTCAT
GCTGGAGTTCTTCGCCCACCCTAGGGGGAGGCTAACTGAAACACGGAAGGAGACAATACCGGAAGGAACC
CGCGCTATGACGGCAATAAAAAGACAGAATAAAACGCACGGTGTTGGGTCGTTTGTTCATAAACGCGGGG
TTCGGTCCCAGGGCTGGCACTCTGTCGATACCCCACCGAGACCCCATTGGGGCCAATACGCCCGCGTTTC
TTCCTTTTCCCCACCCCACCCCCCAAGTTCGGGTGAAGGCCCAGGGCTCGCAGCCAACGTCGGGGCGGCA
GGCCCTGCCATAGCCTCAGGTTACTCATATATACTTTAGATTGATTTAAAACTTCATTTTTAATTTAAAA
GGATCTAGGTGAAGATCCTTTTTGATAATCTCATGACCAAAATCCCTTAACGTGAGTTTTCGTTCCACTG
AGCGTCAGACCCCGTAGAAAAGATCAAAGGATCTTCTTGAGATCCTTTTTTTCTGCGCGTAATCTGCTGC
TTGCAAACAAAAAAACCACCGCTACCAGCGGTGGTTTGTTTGCCGGATCAAGAGCTACCAACTCTTTTTC
CGAAGGTAACTGGCTTCAGCAGAGCGCAGATACCAAATACTGTTCTTCTAGTGTAGCCGTAGTTAGGCCA
CCACTTCAAGAACTCTGTAGCACCGCCTACATACCTCGCTCTGCTAATCCTGTTACCAGTGGCTGCTGCC
AGTGGCGATAAGTCGTGTCTTACCGGGTTGGACTCAAGACGATAGTTACCGGATAAGGCGCAGCGGTCGG
GCTGAACGGGGGGTTCGTGCACACAGCCCAGCTTGGAGCGAACGACCTACACCGAACTGAGATACCTACA
GCGTGAGCTATGAGAAAGCGCCACGCTTCCCGAAGGGAGAAAGGCGGACAGGTATCCGGTAAGCGGCAGG
GTCGGAACAGGAGAGCGCACGAGGGAGCTTCCAGGGGGAAACGCCTGGTATCTTTATAGTCCTGTCGGGT
TTCGCCACCTCTGACTTGAGCGTCGATTTTTGTGATGCTCGTCAGGGGGGCGGAGCCTATGGAAAAACGC
CAGCAACGCGGCCTTTTTACGGTTCCTGGCCTTTTGCTGGCCTTTTGCTCACATGTTCTTTCCTGCGTTA
TCCCCTGATTCTGTGGATAACCGTATTACCGCCATGCAT
Features (pLannotate 1.2.2; 13 found; start..end, strand, type, name):
     61..364     +  enhancer       CMV enhancer: human cytomegalovirus immediate early enhancer
    365..568     +  promoter       CMV promoter: human cytomegalovirus (CMV) immediate early promoter
    603..1550    +  CDS            miRFP680: miRFP680 is a basic (constitutively fluorescent) near ir fluorescent protein published in 2020, derived from Rhodopseudomonas palustris CGA009. It has low acid sensitivity. It requires the cofactor biliverdin for fluorescence.
   1569..1652    +  CDS            large T antigen (fragment): large T antigen from SV40 (simian virus 40)
   1675..1796    +  polyA_signal   SV40 poly(A) signal: SV40 polyadenylation signal
   1830..2258    -  rep_origin     f1 ori (sequence partly withheld): f1 bacteriophage origin of replication; arrow indicates direction of (+) strand synthesis
   2285..2389    +  promoter       AmpR promoter: bla
   2391..2748    +  promoter       SV40 promoter: SV40 enhancer and early promoter
   2783..3577    +  CDS            NeoR/KanR: aminoglycoside phosphotransferase from Tn5; aph(3')-II (or nptII); confers resistance to neomycin, kanamycin, and G418 (Geneticin®)
   3598..3750    +  CDS            ble (fragment): BLE_KLEPN - Experimental evidence at protein level: Swiss-Prot protein existence level 1. Binding protein with a strong affinity to the bleomycin family of antibiotics. Binds to CL990; an antimitotic-antibiotic compound. From Klebsiella pneumoniae.
   3809..3856    +  polyA_signal   HSV TK poly(A) signal: herpes simplex virus thymidine kinase polyadenylation signal (Cole and Stacy, 1985)
   3947..3963    -  polyA_signal   bGH poly(A) signal (fragment): bovine growth hormone polyadenylation signal
   4185..4773    +  rep_origin     ori: high-copy-number ColE1/pMB1/pBR322/pUC origin of replication
