[The description below was written by a language model from this plasmid's Addgene catalogue record and pLannotate feature annotations shown in this document.]
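Description:
pmiRFP680-N1 is a mammalian expression plasmid built on the Clontech pN1 backbone that drives cytoplasmic expression of miRFP680 (also called miRFP713V254C), a monomeric near-infrared fluorescent protein. The roughly 4.9 kb plasmid replicates at high copy in E. coli from a ColE1/pUC-type origin and also carries an f1 phage origin. A single NeoR/KanR gene (Tn5 aminoglycoside phosphotransferase) serves both hosts. A bacterial bla-type promoter placed just upstream of an SV40 enhancer/early promoter lets the same coding sequence give kanamycin resistance in bacteria and G418 resistance in transfected mammalian cells, and the HSV TK polyadenylation signal terminates this cassette.

The payload is the miRFP680 open reading frame, listed as synthetic and cloned between NheI and NotI sites that remain intact. It sits downstream of the human cytomegalovirus immediate-early enhancer and promoter and is followed by the SV40 poly(A) signal. The annotation describes miRFP680 as a constitutively fluorescent protein engineered from a Rhodopseudomonas palustris bacterial phytochrome, with low acid sensitivity. It needs biliverdin as its chromophore cofactor. No targeting signal or fusion partner is annotated, consistent with the stated cytoplasmic expression. The short annotated fragments of SV40 large T antigen, ble and bGH poly(A) are likely incidental matches to backbone sequence flanking the poly(A) and marker regions rather than functional elements.

The plasmid is used for transient or G418-selected stable expression of miRFP680 as a near-infrared label. The associated publication describes a set of such monomeric proteins for multicolor imaging across scales.
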