Addgene plasmid #136557: pmiRFP680-N1
Purpose: A cytoplasmic expression of a monomeric phytochrome-based near-infrared fluorescent protein miRFP680 (another name miRFP713V254C)
Depositing lab: Vladislav Verkhusha. Depositing organization: Albert Einstein College of Medicine. Publication: A set of monomeric near-infrared fluorescent proteins for multicolor imaging across scales. Matlashov ME, Shcherbakova DM, Alvelid J, Baloban M, Pennacchietti F, Shemetov AA, Testa I, Verkhusha VV. Nat Commun. 2020 Jan 13;11(1):239. doi: 10.1038/s41467-019-13897-6. PubMed 31932632.
Backbone
  Vector backbone: pN1
  Backbone manufacturer: Clontech
  Vector type: Mammalian Expression
  Selectable markers: Neomycin (select with G418)
Growth in bacteria
  Bacterial resistance: Kanamycin, 50 μg/mL
  Growth temperature: 37°C
  Growth strain: DH5alpha
  Copy number: High Copy
Gene/Insert
  Gene/Insert name: miRFP680
  Species: Synthetic
  Promoter: CMV
  Cloning method: Restriction Enzyme; 5′ cloning site NheI (not destroyed); 3′ cloning site NotI (not destroyed)
  Sequencing primers: 5′ CMV Forward; 3′ SV40pA-R
Terms and licenses: Academic/Nonprofit Terms; Industry Terms: Not Available to Industry
How to cite: pmiRFP680-N1 was a gift from Vladislav Verkhusha (Addgene plasmid # 136557 ; http://n2t.net/addgene:136557 ; RRID:Addgene_136557)
